Addgene plasmid #153343: pMAP L1A
Purpose: (Empty Backbone) Mobius Assembly cloning and expression vector for plants with high-copy number origin of replication
Depositing lab: Naomi Nakayama. Depositing organization: University of Edinburgh. Publication: Mobius Assembly for Plant Systems highlights promoter-terminator interaction in gene regulation. Andreou , Andreas I., Nirkko, Jessica , Ochoa-Villarreal, Marisol , Nakayama, Naomi. bioRxiv, March 31, 2021 10.1101/2021.03.31.437819.
Backbone
  Vector backbone: pMAP
  Backbone size (bp): 4288
  Vector type: Plant Expression
Growth in bacteria
  Bacterial resistance: Kanamycin, 50 μg/mL
  Growth temperature: 37°C
  Growth strain: JM109
  Copy number: High Copy
Gene/Insert
  Gene/Insert name: None
Terms and licenses: Academic/Nonprofit Terms; Industry Terms: Not Available to Industry
How to cite: pMAP L1A was a gift from Naomi Nakayama (Addgene plasmid # 153343 ; http://n2t.net/addgene:153343 ; RRID:Addgene_153343)
