[The description below was written by a language model from this plasmid's Addgene catalogue record and pLannotate feature annotations shown in this document.]
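Description:
pMAP L1A is an empty Level 1 acceptor vector from the Mobius Assembly for Plant Systems toolkit, a 4,288 bp plant expression backbone for building constructs that are then delivered to plants. It is propagated in E. coli as a high-copy plasmid from a ColE1/pUC-type origin and is selected with kanamycin through the aphA1 (nptI) aminoglycoside phosphotransferase gene. No gene of interest is present; the record lists the insert as none.

The annotated payload region is a bacterial screening cassette rather than a plant transcription unit. Two left border T-DNA repeats, one of octopine Ach5 type and one of nopaline C58 type, lie immediately upstream of a fragment of the strong constitutive bacterial J23119 promoter. This promoter drives spisCP, a chromoprotein-type reporter from the coral Stylophora pistillata, and is followed by the rrnB T1 and T7Te terminators. In modular cloning vectors of this kind, such a coloured-protein cassette usually serves as a visual dropout marker. Successful assembly replaces it, so colonies carrying the intended insert can be distinguished from those retaining the parental vector, although the record does not spell out this role or annotate the flanking cloning sites.

The left border repeats suggest use as an Agrobacterium binary vector. However, the feature table annotates no right border repeat and no origin for replication in Agrobacterium. About 1.5 kb between the ColE1 origin and the left borders is unannotated, so these elements may be present but undetected. The stated use is as a cloning and expression vector for assembling plant constructs in the Mobius Assembly system.
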