Features (pLannotate 1.2.2; 8 found; start..end, strand, type, name):
     54..642     +  rep_origin     ori: high-copy-number ColE1/pMB1/pBR322/pUC origin of replication
   2164..2188    +  misc_feature   LB T-DNA repeat: left border repeat from octopine Ach5 T-DNA
   2215..2239    +  misc_feature   LB T-DNA repeat: left border repeat from nopaline C58 T-DNA
   2294..2322    +  promoter       J23119 promoter (fragment): bacterial promoter (Registry of Standard Biological Parts BBa J23119)
   2349..3020    +  CDS            spisCP: spisCP is a fluorescent protein published in 2008, derived from Stylophora pistillata. It is reported to be a tetramer.
   3031..3102    +  terminator     rrnB T1 terminator: transcription terminator T1 from the E. coli rrnB gene
   3118..3145    +  terminator     T7Te terminator: phage T7 early transcription terminator
   3378..4190    -  CDS            aphA1: KKA1_ECOLX - Also known as nptI. Protein inferred from homology: Swiss-Prot protein existence level 3. Resistance to kanamycin and structurally-related aminoglycosides, including amikacin. From Escherichia coli.
>Addgene plasmid #153343 | pMAP L1A | addgene full sequence | sequence record 318478 | Addgene NGS Result
CAAGATCGGATTGGCGGTTATGCGGTTCCCGTAGAAAGGATCAAAGGATCTTCTTGAGATCCTTTTTTTC
TGCGCGTAATCTGCTGCTTGCAAACAAAAAAACCACCGCTACCAGCGGTGGTTTGTTTGCCGGATCAAGA
GCTACCAACTCTTTTTCCGAAGGTAACTGGCTTCAGCAGAGCGCAGATACCAAATACTGTTCTTCTAGTG
TAGCCGTAGTTAGGCCACCACTTCAAGAACTCTGTAGCACCGCCTACATACCTCGCTCTGCTAATCCTGT
TACCAGTGGCTGCTGCCAGTGGCGATAAGTCGTGTCTTACCGGGTTGGACTCAAGACGATAGTTACCGGA
TAAGGCGCAGCGGTCGGGCTGAACGGGGGGTTCGTGCACACAGCCCAGCTTGGAGCGAACGACCTACACC
GAACTGAGATACCTACAGCGTGAGCTATGAGAAAGCGCCACGCTTCCCGAAGGGAGAAAGGCGGACAGGT
ATCCGGTAAGCGGCAGGGTCGGAACAGGAGAGCGCACGAGGGAGCTTCCAGGGGGAAACGCCTGGTATCT
TTATAGTCCTGTCGGGTTTCGCCACCTCTGACTTGAGCGTCGATTTTTGTGATGCTCGTCAGGGGGGCGG
AGCCTATGGAAAAACGCCAGCAACGCGGCCTTTTTACGGTTCCTGGCCTTTTGCTGGCCTTTTGCTCACA
TGTTCTTTCCTGCGTTATCCCCTGATTCTGTGGATAACCGTATTACCGCCTTTGAGTGAGCTGCCGATCC
GCCGCCAGTTCAGGCCGTCCGGCCCCGGATTCTGACCATAATTTCATCGAAAAAAGGGGCGCAGCCCTTC
TTGTTCTAATAGTTCTATAAGTTCAGGCGAAAATCGTGCAGCAATTACAAAAGGTTGCGCGTCTATAAGT
GGGGAATCCAGACGCAAAAGTGGGGAATCCAGCCGCAAAAGTGGGGAATCCAGCCGAAATCGCGGATTGA
CGAGTGGGATTTCCCGCCCAATAAATCCACCATGGGAAAGACACTCGACGTTGCCCGCGACCGGGCCTTT
GACCAGACCGCGACCGTGCTGCCCGCCGAAATGGCGCGGGGGGTCTATATGCGCAACGCCCCCAGCCTCG
CGGCCCTGAAGCTGATGCATCTGATGATCGCCACGGCGGGCGGGCGCATGGCCGATGACGTGCGCCACGA
AATGCGGCTGGCCGACATCCGCAAGATCGACGGTATGGATAACCACACCCGGGCCAGCCTGACCCCGCTC
TTTGCGGAACTGGCGGCGGCGGTGCTGACCCACGACGACCCGGAAAAGCGGGTCGTGACCATCGGTGGCC
TGCTGGACGAAGCCCGGATCGATTACCGGCACGAGGTCAGCGGCGATCTTCTGGTGTCGTGGACCTTCCG
CAGCATGTTCCGCCGCATGGCGGCGGAATCGAACCATTGGGCGATTCTCGACCGGCAGACCGTGTTCCAC
CTCGGCAGCAAGTATTCCGTGCTGTTGTTCCAGCACATCGCCAGCTTCAAGGAATACGACCACATTACCG
GCAAGACCTTTACCGTGCCGGAGTTGCGGGCTGTGTTTGGTATCCCCGAGGGCAAAATCAAGCGTTTCGC
AGACCTCAACAGAGACGTGCTGACGCCCGCCATTGCCGAAATCAACCAGCTTTCCCGCCTGACTCTGACC
GCCACGCCGAACAAGATCGGGCGCACCGTGGCCAGCGTGACGATTGCTTGGGAAGAAAAGCCCCTCGAAG
GCAAGCGCTCGACCAAGGCCGAACTGGACCGCCCGAAGGTGGGCCGGAAGGCCCGGCGCGACGGCACCGC
CGAGACGGTGGCACGGGCCTTCCCGGCATCGGGCGGGATCGAGTTCGACCAGCATTGGCGCGACCTCAAG
CGGGCGGCGGGCTGCAACATGGACAACACCATGATCGCCGACAAATTCCGGGCATGGTGCGCCGGGAAGG
GCCTCGCTCTCGATGCCCGGAACATCGAACAGGCGTTCAGCAGCTTCTGCACCAAGGTGGGCCGGGTCTG
ACCATCATCAGTTCGGTGGTCTTCCGACGAACAATAAGGCCGCAAATCGCGGCCTTTTTTATTGATAACA
AAACCGGCTCAGTTCTGCGTAGAAACCAACATGCAAGCTCCACCGGGTGCAAAGCGGCAGCGGCGGCAGG
ATATATTCAATTGTAAATGGCTTCATGTCCGGGAAATCTACTGGTGGCAGGATATATTGTGGTGTAAACA
ATGGAGAAAAAGAGAATTGGAATTCCACCTGCATATGGAGAGAGACCTTTACGGCTAGCTCAGTCCTAGG
TATAGTGCTAGCTACTAGAGAAAGAGGAGAAATACTAAATGTCGCACTCAAAACAAGCACTGGCAGATAC
GATGAAAATGACGTGGCTGATGGAAGGTTCGGTCAACGGTCACGCCTTTACGATTGAAGGCGAAGGTACC
GGCAAACCGTATGAAGGTAAACAGAGTGGCACCTTTCGTGTTACGAAAGGCGGTCCGCTGCCGTTTGCGT
TTGATATTGTCGCTCCGACCCTGAAATACGGTTTCAAATGCTTCATGAAATACCCGGCGGATATTCCGGA
CTACTTTAAACTGGCCTTCCCGGAAGGCCTGACGTACGATCGTAAAATTGCGTTTGAAGACGGCGGTTGT
GCGACCGCCACGGTCGAAATGAGCCTGAAGGGTAACACCCTGGTGCATAAAACGAACTTTCAGGGCGGTA
ATTTCCCGATTGATGGTCCGGTGATGCAAAAACGCACCCTGGGCTGGGAACCGACCTCTGAAAAAATGAC
GCCGTGCGATGGTATTATCAAAGGCGACACCATCATGTACCTGATGGTTGAAGGCGGTAAAACGCTGAAA
TGTCGTTATGAAAACAATTACCGCGCCAACAAACCAGTGCTGATGCCGCCGAGCCACTTTGTGGATCTGC
GTCTGACCCGCACGAATCTGGATAAAGAAGGTCTGGCGTTCAAACTGGAAGAATATGCTGTTGCCCGTGT
GCTGGAAGTGTAATAAGCTTCAAATAAAACGAAAGGCTCAGTCGAAAGACTGGGCCTTTCGTTTTATCTG
TTGTTTGTCGGTGAACGCTCTCTACTAGAGTCACACTGGCTCACCTTCGGGTGGGCCTTTCTGCGGGTCT
CACGCTCAGAATATGCAGGTGCTGCAGGAATTGTTGATTTTGTGATGACTGATGGCAGGATATATGCGGT
TGTAATTCATTTTTATTGTCTAAATTTCTGTATTTGTTTGTTTGTTCGGTTGTAAATTTTTTTGGAAGAA
CAAGAAAAGAAAAAACACCCGTTAGGGTGTTTTTAGTTAGTGTGGCGCGCCGACTTGCGACATGCGGTCC
TTTGCAATCAACTATTAGAAAAATTCATCCAGCATCAGATGAAATTGCAGTTTGTTCATATCCGGATTAT
CAATGCCATATTTCTGAAACAGACGTTTTTGCAGGCTCGGGCTAAATTCGCCCAGGCAGTTCCACAGAAT
GGCCAGATCCTGATAACGATCCGCAATGCCCACACGGCCCACATCAATGCAGCCAATCAGTTTGCCTTCA
TCGAAAATCAGGTTATCCAGGCTAAAATCGCCGTGGGTCACCACGCTATCCGGGCTAAACGGCAGCAGTT
TATGCATTTCTTTCCACACCTGTTCCACCGGCCAGCCGTTACGTTCATCATCAAAATCGCTCGCATCCAC
CAGGCCGTTGTTCATACGGCTCTGCGCCTGGGCCAGACGAAACACACGATCGCTGTTAAACGGGCAGTTG
CACACCGGAATGCTATGCAGACGACGCAGAAACACGGCCAGCGCATCCACAATGTTTTCGCCGCTATCCG
GATATTCTTCCAGCACCTGAAACGCGGTTTTGCCCGGAATCGCGGTGGTCAGCAGCCACGCATCATCCGG
GGTGCGAATAAAATGTTTAATGGTCGGCAGCGGCATAAATTCGGTCAGCCAGTTCAGACGCACCATTTCA
TCGGTCACATCGTTCGCCACGCTGCCTTTGCCATGTTTCAGAAACAGTTCCGGCGCATCCGGTTTGCCAT
ACAGACGATAAATGGTCGCGCCGCTCTGACCCACGTTATCACGCGCCCATTTATAGCCATACAGATCCGC
ATCCATGTTGCTGTTCAGACGCGGACGGCTACAGCTCGTTTCACGCTGAATATGGCTCATAACACCCCTT
GTATTACTGTTTATGTAAGCAGACAGTTTTATTGTTCATGATGATATATTTTTATCTTGTGCAATGTAAC
ATCAGAGATTTTGAGACA
